Addgene plasmid #208829: pHDR-USR-SpCas9
Purpose: (Empty Backbone) HDR Universal Surrogate Reporter with a sgRNA and consistently expressed SpCas9. The PuroR reporter gene was designed to be repaired as a selecting marker gene only by the sgRNA/Cas9-triggered HDR.
Depositing lab: Zhiying Zhang. Depositing organization: Northwest Agriculture and Forestry University. Publication: A Universal Surrogate Reporter for Efficient Enrichment of CRISPR/Cas9-Mediated Homology-Directed Repair in Mammalian Cells. Yan N, Sun Y, Fang Y, Deng J, Mu L, Xu K, Mymryk JS, Zhang Z. Mol Ther Nucleic Acids. 2020 Mar 6;19:775-789. doi: 10.1016/j.omtn.2019.12.021. Epub 2019 Dec 24. PubMed 31955009.
Backbone
  Vector backbone: pXL
  Vector type: Mammalian Expression
  Promoter: CMV
  Selectable markers: Puromycin
Growth in bacteria
  Bacterial resistance: Ampicillin, 100 μg/mL
  Growth temperature: 37°C
  Growth strain: DH5alpha
  Copy number: High Copy
Terms and licenses: Academic/Nonprofit Terms; Industry Terms: Not Available to Industry
How to cite: pHDR-USR-SpCas9 was a gift from Zhiying Zhang (Addgene plasmid # 208829 ; http://n2t.net/addgene:208829 ; RRID:Addgene_208829)
