[The description below was written by a language model from this plasmid's Addgene catalogue record and pLannotate feature annotations shown in this document.]
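Description:
pHDR-USR-SpCas9 is an 11.9 kb mammalian expression plasmid on the pXL backbone, deposited as an empty backbone, that combines a CRISPR/Cas9 expression system with a homology-directed repair (HDR) surrogate reporter. It is maintained in E. coli through a high-copy ColE1/pUC-type origin and an ampicillin resistance gene. An f1 origin and remnants of lac/lacZα and pBluescript cloning-site sequence are also annotated. Two short matches to the phage lambda portal gene B appear in the table and are most likely stuffer or spacer DNA, although the record does not explain them.

The payload comprises three units. A human U6 Pol III promoter sits upstream of an S. pyogenes guide RNA scaffold, followed by a second partial scaffold fragment; the record mentions an sgRNA but does not specify its spacer. A CMV enhancer/chicken β-actin promoter with a hybrid intron constitutively drives full-length SpCas9 (annotated as contiguous N- and C-terminal portions) fused to a nucleoplasmin NLS and terminated by a bGH polyadenylation signal. Downstream, a CMV enhancer/promoter precedes a puromycin N-acetyltransferase coding sequence that is annotated as two separated fragments, consistent with an interrupted, non-functional gene, followed by a bGH poly(A). A third, longer PuroR fragment lies after this, preceded only by a sliver of SV40 promoter and a T7 promoter; it plausibly acts as the repair template, though the record does not say so explicitly.

According to the stated purpose, the PuroR reporter becomes functional only after sgRNA/Cas9-triggered HDR. Puromycin selection therefore enriches transfected mammalian cells that are proficient in Cas9 cutting and HDR, and so more likely to carry HDR edits at a chromosomal target.
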