Features (pLannotate 1.2.2; 32 found; start..end, strand, type, name):
     26..257     +  promoter       U6 promoter: RNA polymerase III promoter for human U6 snRNA
    286..361     +  misc_RNA       gRNA scaffold: guide RNA scaffold for the Streptococcus pyogenes CRISPR/Cas9 system
    368..411     +  misc_RNA       gRNA scaffold (fragment): guide RNA scaffold for the Streptococcus pyogenes CRISPR/Cas9 system
    458..743     +  enhancer       CMV enhancer: human cytomegalovirus immediate early enhancer; contains an 18-bp deletion relative to the standard CMV enhancer
    745..1022    +  promoter       chicken β-actin promoter: No description available
   1023..1250    +  intron         hybrid intron: hybrid between chicken β-actin (CBA) and minute virus of mice (MMV) introns (Gray et al., 2011)
   1388..2989    +  CDS            Cas9(N): N-terminal portion of Streptococcus pyogenes Cas9 (Zetsche et al., 2015)
   2990..5488    +  CDS            Cas9(C): C-terminal portion of Streptococcus pyogenes Cas9 (Zetsche et al., 2015)
   5489..5536    +  CDS            nucleoplasmin NLS: bipartite nuclear localization signal from nucleoplasmin
   5570..5681    +  polyA_signal   bGH poly(A) signal: bovine growth hormone polyadenylation signal
   5812..6191    +  enhancer       CMV enhancer: human cytomegalovirus immediate early enhancer
   6192..6395    +  promoter       CMV promoter: human cytomegalovirus (CMV) immediate early promoter
   6391..6424    +  LTR            5' LTR (truncated) (fragment): truncated 5' long terminal repeat (LTR) from HIV-1
   6440..6458    +  promoter       T7 promoter: promoter for bacteriophage T7 RNA polymerase
   6478..6706    +  CDS            PuroR (fragment): puromycin N-acetyltransferase; pac from Streptomyces; confers resistance to puromycin
   6730..7000    +  CDS            PuroR (fragment): puromycin N-acetyltransferase; pac from Streptomyces alboniger; confers resistance to puromycin
   7032..7256    +  polyA_signal   bGH poly(A) signal: bovine growth hormone polyadenylation signal
   7260..7281    +  promoter       SV40 promoter (fragment): SV40 enhancer and early promoter
   7294..7312    +  promoter       T7 promoter: promoter for bacteriophage T7 RNA polymerase
   7327..7920    +  CDS            PuroR (fragment): puromycin N-acetyltransferase; pac from Streptomyces; confers resistance to puromycin
   8245..8712    +  CDS            B (fragment): PORTL_LAMBD - Experimental evidence at protein level: Swiss-Prot protein existence level 1. Forms the portal vertex of the capsid (PubMed:6228056, PubMed:6232391). This portal plays critical roles in head assembly, genome packaging, neck/tail attachment, and genome ejection (Probable). The portal protein multimerizes as a single ring-shaped homododecamer arranged around a central channel (PubMed:6232391). Binds to the terminase subunits to form the packaging machine (PubMed:7799432). From Escherichia phage lambda (Bacteriophage lambda).
   8748..8770    -  protein_bind   lac operator (fragment): The lac repressor binds to the lac operator to inhibit transcription in E. coli. This inhibition can be relieved by adding lactose or isopropyl-β-D-thiogalactopyranoside (IPTG). lac repressor encoded by lacI
   8774..8804    -  promoter       lac promoter: promoter for the E. coli lac operon
   8819..8840    -  protein_bind   CAP binding site: CAP binding activates transcription in the presence of cAMP. E. coli catabolite activator protein
   8853..8945    -  CDS            lacI (fragment): lac repressor; lacI; The lac repressor binds to the lac operator to inhibit transcription in E. coli. This inhibition can be relieved by adding lactose or isopropyl-β-D-thiogalactopyranoside (IPTG).
   9128..9716    -  rep_origin     ori: high-copy-number ColE1/pMB1/pBR322/pUC origin of replication
   9887..10747   -  CDS            AmpR: β-lactamase; bla; confers resistance to ampicillin, carbenicillin, and related antibiotics
  10748..10852   -  promoter       AmpR promoter: bla
  10905..11333   -  rep_origin     f1 ori (sequence partly withheld): f1 bacteriophage origin of replication; arrow indicates direction of (+) strand synthesis
  11338..11493   -  CDS            lacZα (fragment): LacZα fragment of β-galactosidase; lacZ fragment
  11495..11614   +  CDS            B (fragment): PORTL_LAMBD - Experimental evidence at protein level: Swiss-Prot protein existence level 1. Forms the portal vertex of the capsid (PubMed:6228056, PubMed:6232391). This portal plays critical roles in head assembly, genome packaging, neck/tail attachment, and genome ejection (Probable). The portal protein multimerizes as a single ring-shaped homododecamer arranged around a central channel (PubMed:6232391). Binds to the terminase subunits to form the packaging machine (PubMed:7799432). From Escherichia phage lambda (Bacteriophage lambda).
  11856..25      -  misc_feature   MCS (fragment) (across the origin): pBluescript multiple cloning site
>Addgene plasmid #208829 | pHDR-USR-SpCas9 | addgene full sequence | sequence record 419661 | Addgene NGS Result
CGAATTCCTGCAGCCCGGGGGATCCTTTCCCATGATTCCTTCATATTTGCATATACGATACAAGGCTGTT
AGAGAGATAATTGGAATTAATTTGACTGTAAACACAAAGATATTAGTACAAAATACGTGACGTAGAAAGT
AATAATTTCTTGGGTAGTTTGCAGTTTTAAAATTATGTTTTAAAATGGACTATCATATGCTTACCGTAAC
TTGAAAGTATTTCGATTTCTTGGCTTTATATATCTTGTGGAAAGGACGAAACACCGTTCTCCGAACGTGT
CACGTGTTTTAGAGCTAGAAATAGCAAGTTAAAATAAGGCTAGTCCGTTATCAACTTGAAAAAGTGGCAC
CGAGTCGGTGCTTTTTTGTTTTAGAGCTAGAAATAGCAAGTTAAAATAAGGCTAGTCCGTTTTTAGCGCG
TGCGCCAATTCTGCAGACAAATGGCTCTAGAGGTACCCGTTACATAACTTACGGTAAATGGCCCGCCTGG
CTGACCGCCCAACGACCCCCGCCCATTGACGTCAATAGTAACGCCAATAGGGACTTTCCATTGACGTCAA
TGGGTGGAGTATTTACGGTAAACTGCCCACTTGGCAGTACATCAAGTGTATCATATGCCAAGTACGCCCC
CTATTGACGTCAATGACGGTAAATGGCCCGCCTGGCATTGTGCCCAGTACATGACCTTATGGGACTTTCC
TACTTGGCAGTACATCTACGTATTAGTCATCGCTATTACCATGGTCGAGGTGAGCCCCACGTTCTGCTTC
ACTCTCCCCATCTCCCCCCCCTCCCCACCCCCAATTTTGTATTTATTTATTTTTTAATTATTTTGTGCAG
CGATGGGGGCGGGGGGGGGGGGGGGGCGCGCGCCRGGSGGGGSGGGGSGGGGSGGGGGGSGGGGSGGGGS
GRGGSGGRGRGGTGCGGCGGCAGCCAATCAGAGCGGCGCGCTCCGAAAGTTTCCTTTTATGGCGAGGCGG
CGGCGGCGGCGGCCCTATAAAAAGCGAAGCGCGCGGCGGGCGGGAGTCGCTGCGCGCTGCCTTCGCCCCG
TGCCCCGCTCCGCCGCCGCCTCGCGCCGCCCGCCCCGGCTCTGACTGACCGCGTTACTCCCACAGGTGAG
CGGGCGGGACGGCCCTTCTCCTCCGGGCTGTAATTAGCTGAGCAAGAGGTAAGGGTTTAAGGGATGGTTG
GTTGGTGGGGTATTAATGTTTAATTACCTGGAGCACCTGCCTGAAATCACTTTTTTTCAGGTTGGACCGG
TGCCACCATGGACTATAAGGACCACGACGGAGACTACAAGGATCATGATATTGATTACAAAGACGATGAC
GATAAGATGGCCCCAAAGAAGAAGCGGAAGGTCGGTATCCACGGAGTCCCAGCAGCCGACAAGAAGTACA
GCATCGGCCTGGACATCGGCACCAACTCTGTGGGCTGGGCCGTGATCACCGACGAGTACAAGGTGCCCAG
CAAGAAATTCAAGGTGCTGGGCAACACCGACCGGCACAGCATCAAGAAGAACCTGATCGGAGCCCTGCTG
TTCGACAGCGGCGAAACAGCCGAGGCCACCCGGCTGAAGAGAACCGCCAGAAGAAGATACACCAGACGGA
AGAACCGGATCTGCTATCTGCAAGAGATCTTCAGCAACGAGATGGCCAAGGTGGACGACAGCTTCTTCCA
CAGACTGGAAGAGTCCTTCCTGGTGGAAGAGGATAAGAAGCACGAGCGGCACCCCATCTTCGGCAACATC
GTGGACGAGGTGGCCTACCACGAGAAGTACCCCACCATCTACCACCTGAGAAAGAAACTGGTGGACAGCA
CCGACAAGGCCGACCTGCGGCTGATCTATCTGGCCCTGGCCCACATGATCAAGTTCCGGGGCCACTTCCT
GATCGAGGGCGACCTGAACCCCGACAACAGCGACGTGGACAAGCTGTTCATCCAGCTGGTGCAGACCTAC
AACCAGCTGTTCGAGGAAAACCCCATCAACGCCAGCGGCGTGGACGCCAAGGCCATCCTGTCTGCCAGAC
TGAGCAAGAGCAGACGGCTGGAAAATCTGATCGCCCAGCTGCCCGGCGAGAAGAAGAATGGCCTGTTCGG
AAACCTGATTGCCCTGAGCCTGGGCCTGACCCCCAACTTCAAGAGCAACTTCGACCTGGCCGAGGATGCC
AAACTGCAGCTGAGCAAGGACACCTACGACGACGACCTGGACAACCTGCTGGCCCAGATCGGCGACCAGT
ACGCCGACCTGTTTCTGGCCGCCAAGAACCTGTCCGACGCCATCCTGCTGAGCGACATCCTGAGAGTGAA
CACCGAGATCACCAAGGCCCCCCTGAGCGCCTCTATGATCAAGAGATACGACGAGCACCACCAGGACCTG
ACCCTGCTGAAAGCTCTCGTGCGGCAGCAGCTGCCTGAGAAGTACAAAGAGATTTTCTTCGACCAGAGCA
AGAACGGCTACGCCGGCTACATTGACGGCGGAGCCAGCCAGGAAGAGTTCTACAAGTTCATCAAGCCCAT
CCTGGAAAAGATGGACGGCACCGAGGAACTGCTCGTGAAGCTGAACAGAGAGGACCTGCTGCGGAAGCAG
CGGACCTTCGACAACGGCAGCATCCCCCACCAGATCCACCTGGGAGAGCTGCACGCCATTCTGCGGCGGC
AGGAAGATTTTTACCCATTCCTGAAGGACAACCGGGAAAAGATCGAGAAGATCCTGACCTTCCGCATCCC
CTACTACGTGGGCCCTCTGGCCAGGGGAAACAGCAGATTCGCCTGGATGACCAGAAAGAGCGAGGAAACC
ATCACCCCCTGGAACTTCGAGGAAGTGGTGGACAAGGGCGCTTCCGCCCAGAGCTTCATCGAGCGGATGA
CCAACTTCGATAAGAACCTGCCCAACGAGAAGGTGCTGCCCAAGCACAGCCTGCTGTACGAGTACTTCAC
CGTGTATAACGAGCTGACCAAAGTGAAATACGTGACCGAGGGAATGAGAAAGCCCGCCTTCCTGAGCGGC
GAGCAGAAAAAGGCCATCGTGGACCTGCTGTTCAAGACCAACCGGAAAGTGACCGTGAAGCAGCTGAAAG
AGGACTACTTCAAGAAAATCGAGTGCTTCGACTCCGTGGAAATCTCCGGCGTGGAAGATCGGTTCAACGC
CTCCCTGGGCACATACCACGATCTGCTGAAAATTATCAAGGACAAGGACTTCCTGGACAATGAGGAAAAC
GAGGACATTCTGGAAGATATCGTGCTGACCCTGACACTGTTTGAGGACAGAGAGATGATCGAGGAACGGC
TGAAAACCTATGCCCACCTGTTCGACGACAAAGTGATGAAGCAGCTGAAGCGGCGGAGATACACCGGCTG
GGGCAGGCTGAGCCGGAAGCTGATCAACGGCATCCGGGACAAGCAGTCCGGCAAGACAATCCTGGATTTC
CTGAAGTCCGACGGCTTCGCCAACAGAAACTTCATGCAGCTGATCCACGACGACAGCCTGACCTTTAAAG
AGGACATCCAGAAAGCCCAGGTGTCCGGCCAGGGCGATAGCCTGCACGAGCACATTGCCAATCTGGCCGG
CAGCCCCGCCATTAAGAAGGGCATCCTGCAGACAGTGAAGGTGGTGGACGAGCTCGTGAAAGTGATGGGC
CGGCACAAGCCCGAGAACATCGTGATCGAAATGGCCAGAGAGAACCAGACCACCCAGAAGGGACAGAAGA
ACAGCCGCGAGAGAATGAAGCGGATCGAAGAGGGCATCAAAGAGCTGGGCAGCCAGATCCTGAAAGAACA
CCCCGTGGAAAACACCCAGCTGCAGAACGAGAAGCTGTACCTGTACTACCTGCAGAATGGGCGGGATATG
TACGTGGACCAGGAACTGGACATCAACCGGCTGTCCGACTACGATGTGGACCATATCGTGCCTCAGAGCT
TTCTGAAGGACGACTCCATCGACAACAAGGTGCTGACCAGAAGCGACAAGAACCGGGGCAAGAGCGACAA
CGTGCCCTCCGAAGAGGTCGTGAAGAAGATGAAGAACTACTGGCGGCAGCTGCTGAACGCCAAGCTGATT
ACCCAGAGAAAGTTCGACAATCTGACCAAGGCCGAGAGAGGCGGCCTGAGCGAACTGGATAAGGCCGGCT
TCATCAAGAGACAGCTGGTGGAAACCCGGCAGATCACAAAGCACGTGGCACAGATCCTGGACTCCCGGAT
GAACACTAAGTACGACGAGAATGACAAGCTGATCCGGGAAGTGAAAGTGATCACCCTGAAGTCCAAGCTG
GTGTCCGATTTCCGGAAGGATTTCCAGTTTTACAAAGTGCGCGAGATCAACAACTACCACCACGCCCACG
ACGCCTACCTGAACGCCGTCGTGGGAACCGCCCTGATCAAAAAGTACCCTAAGCTGGAAAGCGAGTTCGT
GTACGGCGACTACAAGGTGTACGACGTGCGGAAGATGATCGCCAAGAGCGAGCAGGAAATCGGCAAGGCT
ACCGCCAAGTACTTCTTCTACAGCAACATCATGAACTTTTTCAAGACCGAGATTACCCTGGCCAACGGCG
AGATCCGGAAGCGGCCTCTGATCGAGACAAACGGCGAAACCGGGGAGATCGTGTGGGATAAGGGCCGGGA
TTTTGCCACCGTGCGGAAAGTGCTGAGCATGCCCCAAGTGAATATCGTGAAAAAGACCGAGGTGCAGACA
GGCGGCTTCAGCAAAGAGTCTATCCTGCCCAAGAGGAACAGCGATAAGCTGATCGCCAGAAAGAAGGACT
GGGACCCTAAGAAGTACGGCGGCTTCGACAGCCCCACCGTGGCCTATTCTGTGCTGGTGGTGGCCAAAGT
GGAAAAGGGCAAGTCCAAGAAACTGAAGAGTGTGAAAGAGCTGCTGGGGATCACCATCATGGAAAGAAGC
AGCTTCGAGAAGAATCCCATCGACTTTCTGGAAGCCAAGGGCTACAAAGAAGTGAAAAAGGACCTGATCA
TCAAGCTGCCTAAGTACTCCCTGTTCGAGCTGGAAAACGGCCGGAAGAGAATGCTGGCCTCTGCCGGCGA
ACTGCAGAAGGGAAACGAACTGGCCCTGCCCTCCAAATATGTGAACTTCCTGTACCTGGCCAGCCACTAT
GAGAAGCTGAAGGGCTCCCCCGAGGATAATGAGCAGAAACAGCTGTTTGTGGAACAGCACAAGCACTACC
TGGACGAGATCATCGAGCAGATCAGCGAGTTCTCCAAGAGAGTGATCCTGGCCGACGCTAATCTGGACAA
AGTGCTGTCCGCCTACAACAAGCACCGGGATAAGCCCATCAGAGAGCAGGCCGAGAATATCATCCACCTG
TTTACCCTGACCAATCTGGGAGCCCCTGCCGCCTTCAAGTACTTTGACACCACCATCGACCGGAAGAGGT
ACACCAGCACCAAAGAGGTGCTGGACGCCACCCTGATCCACCAGAGCATCACCGGCCTGTACGAGACACG
GATCGACCTGTCTCAGCTGGGAGGCGACAAAAGGCCGGCGGCCACGAAAAAGGCCGGCCAGGCAAAAAAG
AAAAAGTAAGAATTCCTAGAGCTCGCTGATCAGCCTCGACTGTGCCTTCTAGTTGCCAGCCATCTGTTGT
TTGCCCCTCCCCCGTGCCTTCCTTGACCCTGGAAGGTGCCACTCCCACTGTCCTTTCCTAATAAAATGAG
GAAATTGCATCGCATTGTCTGAGTAGGTGTCATTCTATTCTGGGGGGTGGGGTGGGGCAGGACAGCAAGG
GGGAGGATTGGGAAGAGAATAGCAGGCATGCTGGGGAGCGGCCGCCGATGTACGGGCCAGATATACGCGT
TGACATTGATTATTGACTAGTTATTAATAGTAATCAATTACGGGGTCATTAGTTCATAGCCCATATATGG
AGTTCCGCGTTACATAACTTACGGTAAATGGCCCGCCTGGCTGACCGCCCAACGACCCCCGCCCATTGAC
GTCAATAATGACGTATGTTCCCATAGTAACGCCAATAGGGACTTTCCATTGACGTCAATGGGTGGAGTAT
TTACGGTAAACTGCCCACTTGGCAGTACATCAAGTGTATCATATGCCAAGTACGCCCCCTATTGACGTCA
ATGACGGTAAATGGCCCGCCTGGCATTATGCCCAGTACATGACCTTATGGGACTTTCCTACTTGGCAGTA
CATCTACGTATTAGTCATCGCTATTACCATGGTGATGCGGTTTTGGCAGTACATCAATGGGCGTGGATAG
CGGTTTGACTCACGGGGATTTCCAAGTCTCCACCCCATTGACGTCAATGGGAGTTTGTTTTGGCACCAAA
ATCAACGGGACTTTCCAAAATGTCGTAACAACTCCGCCCCATTGACGCAAATGGGCGGTAGGCGTGTACG
GTGGGAGGTCTATATAAGCAGAGCTCTCTGGCTAACTAGAGAACCCACTGCTTACTGGCTTATCGAAATT
AATACGACTCACTATAGGGAGACCCAAGCTGGCTAGCATGACCGAGTACAAGCCCACGGTGCGCCTCGCC
ACCCGCGACGACGTCCCCAGGGCCGTACGCACCCTCGCCGCCGCGTTCGCCGACTACCCCGCCACGCGCC
ACACCGTCGATCCGGACCGCCACATCGAGCGGGTCACCGAGCTGCAAGAACTCTTCCTCACGCGCGTCGG
GCTCGACATCGGCAAGGTGTGGGTCGCGGACGACGGCGCCGCGGTGGCGGTCTGGAGTTCTCCGAACGTG
TCACGTGGGAGGCCTCCTGGCGCCGCACCGGCCCAAGGAGCCCGCGTGGTTCCTGGCCACCGTCGGCGTC
TCGCCCGACCACCAGGGCAAGGGTCTGGGCAGCGCCGTCGTGCTCCCCGGAGTGGAGGCGGCCGAGCGCG
CCGGGGTGCCCGCCTTCCTGGAGACCTCCGCGCCCCGCAACCTCCCCTTCTACGAGCGGCTCGGCTTCAC
CGTCACCGCCGACGTCGAGGTGCCCGAAGGACCGCGCACCTGGTGCATGACCCGCAAGCCCGGTGCCTGA
GGGCCCGTTTAAACCCGCTGATCAGCCTCGACTGTGCCTTCTAGTTGCCAGCCATCTGTTGTTTGCCCCT
CCCCCGTGCCTTCCTTGACCCTGGAAGGTGCCACTCCCACTGTCCTTTCCTAATAAAATGAGGAAATTGC
ATCGCATTGTCTGAGTAGGTGTCATTCTATTCTGGGGGGTGGGGTGGGGCAGGACAGCAAGGGGGAGGAT
TGGGAAGACAATAGCAGGCATGCTGGGGATGCGGTGGGCTCTATGGCTTCTGAGGCGGAAAGAACCAGCT
GGGGCTCAGATCTTAATACGACTCACTATAGGGCGAATTGGGTACCACCGAGTACAAGCCCACGGTGCGC
CTCGCCACCCGCGACGACGTCCCCAGGGCCGTACGCACCCTCGCCGCCGCGTTCGCCGACTACCCCGCCA
CGCGCCACACCGTCGATCCGGACCGCCACATCGAGCGGGTCACCGAGCTGCAAGAACTCTTCCTCACGCG
CGTCGGGCTCGACATCGGCAAGGTGTGGGTCGCGGACGACGGCGCCGCGGTGGCGGTCTGGACCACGCCG
GAGAGCGTCGAAGCGGGGGCGGTGTTCGCCGAGATCGGCCCGCGCATGGCCGAGTTGAGCGGTTCCCGGC
TGGCCGCGCAGCAACAGATGGAAGGCCTCCTGGCGCCGCACCGGCCCAAGGAGCCCGCGTGGTTCCTGGC
CACCGTCGGCGTCTCGCCCGACCACCAGGGCAAGGGTCTGGGCAGCGCCGTCGTGCTCCCCGGAGTGGAG
GCGGCCGAGCGCGCCGGGGTGCCCGCCTTCCTGGAGACCTCCGCGCCCCGCAACCTCCCCTTCTACGAGC
GGCTCGGCTTCACCGTCACCGCCGACGTCGAGGTGCCCGAAGGACCGCGCACCTGGTGCATGACCCGCAA
GCCCGGTGCCAAGCTTGATATCTATAACAAGAAAATATATATATAATAAGTTATCACGTAAGTAGAACAT
GAAATAACAATATAATTATCGTATGAGTTAAATCTTAAAAGTCACGTAAAAGATAATCATGCGTCATTTT
GACTCACGCGGTCGTTATAGTTCAAAATCAGTGACACTTACCGCATTGACAAGCACGCCTCACGGGAGCT
CCAAGCGGCGACTGAGATGTCCTAAATGCACAGCGACGGATTCGCGCTATTTAGAAAGAGAGAGCAATAT
TTCAAGAATGCATGCGTCAATTTTACGCAGACTATCTTTCTAGGGTTAATCTAGCTGCATCAGGATCATA
TCGTCGGGTCTTTTTTCCGGCTCAGTCATCGCCCAAGCTGGCGCTATCTGGGCATCGGGGAGGAAGAAGC
CCGTGCCTTTTCCCGCGAGGTTGAAGCGGCATGGAAAGAGTTTGCCGAGGATGACTGCTGCTGCATTGAC
GTTGAGCGAAAACGCACGTTTACCATGATGATTCGGGAAGGTGTGGCCATGCACGCCTTTAACGGTGAAC
TGTTCGTTCAGGCCACCTGGGATACCAGTTCGTCGCGGCTTTTCCGGACACAGTTCCGGATGGTCAGCCC
GAAGCGCATCAGCAACCCGAACAATACCGGCGACAGCCGGAACTGCCGTGCCGGTGTGCAGATTAATGAC
AGCGGTGCGGCGCTGGGATATTACGTCAGCGAGGACGGGTATCCTGGCTGGATGCCGCAGAAATGGACAT
GGATACCCCGTGAGTTACCCGGCGGGCGCGCTTGGCGTAATCATGGTCATAGCTGTTTCCTGTGTGAAAT
TGTTATCCGCTCACAATTCCACACAACATACGAGCCGGAAGCATAAAGTGTAAAGCCTGGGGTGCCTAAT
GAGTGAGCTAACTCACATTAATTGCGTTGCGCTCACTGCCCGCTTTCCAGTCGGGAAACCTGTCGTGCCA
GCTGCATTAATGAATCGGCCAACGCGCGGGGAGAGGCGGTTTGCGTATTGGGCGCTCTTCCGCTTCCTCG
CTCACTGACTCGCTGCGCTCGGTCGTTCGGCTGCGGCGAGCGGTATCAGCTCACTCAAAGGCGGTAATAC
GGTTATCCACAGAATCAGGGGATAACGCAGGAAAGAACATGTGAGCAAAAGGCCAGCAAAAGGCCAGGAA
CCGTAAAAAGGCCGCGTTGCTGGCGTTTTTCCATAGGCTCCGCCCCCCTGACGAGCATCACAAAAATCGA
CGCTCAAGTCAGAGGTGGCGAAACCCGACAGGACTATAAAGATACCAGGCGTTTCCCCCTGGAAGCTCCC
TCGTGCGCTCTCCTGTTCCGACCCTGCCGCTTACCGGATACCTGTCCGCCTTTCTCCCTTCGGGAAGCGT
GGCGCTTTCTCATAGCTCACGCTGTAGGTATCTCAGTTCGGTGTAGGTCGTTCGCTCCAAGCTGGGCTGT
GTGCACGAACCCCCCGTTCAGCCCGACCGCTGCGCCTTATCCGGTAACTATCGTCTTGAGTCCAACCCGG
TAAGACACGACTTATCGCCACTGGCAGCAGCCACTGGTAACAGGATTAGCAGAGCGAGGTATGTAGGCGG
TGCTACAGAGTTCTTGAAGTGGTGGCCTAACTACGGCTACACTAGAAGAACAGTATTTGGTATCTGCGCT
CTGCTGAAGCCAGTTACCTTCGGAAAAAGAGTTGGTAGCTCTTGATCCGGCAAACAAACCACCGCTGGTA
GCGGTGGTTTTTTTGTTTGCAAGCAGCAGATTACGCGCAGAAAAAAAGGATCTCAAGAAGATCCTTTGAT
CTTTTCTACGGGGTCTGACGCTCAGTGGAACGAAAACTCACGTTAAGGGATTTTGGTCATGAGATTATCA
AAAAGGATCTTCACCTAGATCCTTTTAAATTAAAAATGAAGTTTTAAATCAATCTAAAGTATATATGAGT
AAACTTGGTCTGACAGTTACCAATGCTTAATCAGTGAGGCACCTATCTCAGCGATCTGTCTATTTCGTTC
ATCCATAGTTGCCTGACTCCCCGTCGTGTAGATAACTACGATACGGGAGGGCTTACCATCTGGCCCCAGT
GCTGCAATGATACCGCGAGACCCACGCTCACCGGCTCCAGATTTATCAGCAATAAACCAGCCAGCCGGAA
GGGCCGAGCGCAGAAGTGGTCCTGCAACTTTATCCGCCTCCATCCAGTCTATTAATTGTTGCCGGGAAGC
TAGAGTAAGTAGTTCGCCAGTTAATAGTTTGCGCAACGTTGTTGCCATTGCTACAGGCATCGTGGTGTCA
CGCTCGTCGTTTGGTATGGCTTCATTCAGCTCCGGTTCCCAACGATCAAGGCGAGTTACATGATCCCCCA
TGTTGTGCAAAAAAGCGGTTAGCTCCTTCGGTCCTCCGATCGTTGTCAGAAGTAAGTTGGCCGCAGTGTT
ATCACTCATGGTTATGGCAGCACTGCATAATTCTCTTACTGTCATGCCATCCGTAAGATGCTTTTCTGTG
ACTGGTGAGTACTCAACCAAGTCATTCTGAGAATAGTGTATGCGGCGACCGAGTTGCTCTTGCCCGGCGT
CAATACGGGATAATACCGCGCCACATAGCAGAACTTTAAAAGTGCTCATCATTGGAAAACGTTCTTCGGG
GCGAAAACTCTCAAGGATCTTACCGCTGTTGAGATCCAGTTCGATGTAACCCACTCGTGCACCCAACTGA
TCTTCAGCATCTTTTACTTTCACCAGCGTTTCTGGGTGAGCAAAAACAGGAAGGCAAAATGCCGCAAAAA
AGGGAATAAGGGCGACACGGAAATGTTGAATACTCATACTCTTCCTTTTTCAATATTATTGAAGCATTTA
TCAGGGTTATTGTCTCATGAGCGGATACATATTTGAATGTATTTAGAAAAATAAACAAATAGGGGTTCCG
CGCACATTTCCCCGAAAAGTGCCACCTAAATTGTAAGCGTTAATATTTTGTTAAAATTCGCGTTAAATTT
TTGTTAAATCAGCTCATTTTTTAACCAATAGGCCGAAATCGGCAAAATCCCTTATAAATCAAAAGAATAG
ACCGAGATAGGGT
[37 nt withheld, positions 11004-11040]
AAAGAACGTGGACTCCAACGTCAAAGG
[49 nt withheld, positions 11068-11116]
T
[91 nt withheld, positions 11118-11208]
G
[124 nt withheld, positions 11210-11333]
CCCATTCGCCATTCAGGCTGCGCAACTGTTGGGAAGGGCGATCGGTGCGGGCCTCTTCGCTATTACGCCA
GCTGGCGAAAGGGGGATGTGCTGCAAGGCGATTAAGTTGGGTAACGCCAGGGTTTTCCCAGTCACGACGT
TGTAAAACGACGGCCAGTGAGCGCGCCTCGTTCATTCACGTTTTTGAACCCGTGGAGGACGGGCAGACTC
GCGGTGCAAATGTGTTTTACAGCGTGATGGAGCAGATGAAGATGCTCGACACGCTGCAGAACACGCAGCT
AGATTAACCCTAGAAAGATAATCATATTGTGACGTACGTTAAAGATAATCATGTGTAAAATTGACGCATG
TGTTTTATCGGTCTGTATATCGAGGTTTATTTATTAATTTGAATAGATATTAAGTTTTATTATATTTACA
CTTACATACTAATAATAAATTCAACAAACAATTTATTTATGTTTATTTATTTATTAAAAAAAACAAAAAC
TCAAAATTTCTTCTATAAAGTAACAAAACTTTTAT
